>Addgene plasmid #77861 | PRKDC gRNA (BRDN0001146589) | addgene full sequence | sequence record 188544 | Addgene Assembled Sequence
CCCGGGTGCAAAGATGGATAAAGTTTTAAACAGAGAGGAATCTTTGCAGCTAATGGACCTTCTAGGTCTT
GAAAGGAGTGGGAATTGGCTCCGGTGCCCGTCAGTGGGCAGAGCGCACATCGCCCACAGTCCCCGAGAAG
TTGGGGGGAGGGGTCGGCAATTGATCCGGTGCCTAGAGAAGGTGGCGCGGGGTAAACTGGGAAAGTGATG
TCGTGTACTGGCTCCGCCTTTTTCCCGAGGGTGGGGGAGAACCGTATATAAGTGCAGTAGTCGCCGTGAA
CGTTCTTTTTCGCAACGGGTTTGCCGCCAGAACACAGGTAAGTGCCGTGTGTGGTTCCCGCGGGCCTGGC
CTCTTTACGGGTTATGGCCCTTGCGTGCCTTGAATTACTTCCACCTGGCTGCAGTACGTGATTCTTGATC
CCGAGCTTCGGGTTGGAAGTGGGTGGGAGAGTTCGAGGCCTTGCGCTTAAGGAGCCCCTTCGCCTCGTGC
TTGAGTTGAGGCCTGGCCTGGGCGCTGGGGCCGCCGCGTGCGAATCTGGTGGCACCTTCGCGCCTGTCTC
GCTGCTTTCGATAAGTCTCTAGCCATTTAAAATTTTTGATGACCTGCTGCGACGCTTTTTTTCTGGCAAG
ATAGTCTTGTAAATGCGGGCCAAGATCTGCACACTGGTATTTCGGTTTTTGGGGCCGCGGGCGGCGACGG
GGCCCGTGCGTCCCAGCGCACATGTTCGGCGAGGCGGGGCCTGCGAGCGCGGCCACCGAGAATCGGACGG
GGGTAGTCTCAAGCTGGCCGGCCTGCTCTGGTGCCTGGCCTCGCGCCGCCGTGTATCGCCCCGCCCTGGG
CGGCAAGGCTGGCCCGGTCGGCACCAGTTGCGTGAGCGGAAAGATGGCCGCTTCCCGGCCCTGCTGCAGG
GAGCTCAAAATGGAGGACGCGGCGCTCGGGAGAGCGGGCGGGTGAGTCACCCACACAAAGGAAAAGGGCC
TTTCCGTCCTCAGCCGTCGCTTCATGTGACTCCACGGAGTACCGGGCGCCGTCCAGGCACCTCGATTAGT
TCTCGAGCTTTTGGAGTACGTCGTCTTTAGGTTGGGGGGAGGGGTTTTATGCGATGGAGTTTCCCCACAC
TGAGTGGGTGGAGACTGAAGTTAGGCCAGCTTGGCACTTGATGTAATTCTCCTTGGAATTTGCCCTTTTT
GAGTTTGGATCTTGGTTCATTCTCAAGCCTCAGACAGTGGTTCAAAGTTTTTTTCTTCCATTTCAGGTGT
CGTGACGTACGGCCACCATGACCGAGTACAAGCCCACGGTGCGCCTCGCCACCCGCGACGACGTCCCCAG
GGCCGTACGCACCCTCGCCGCCGCGTTCGCCGACTACCCCGCCACGCGCCACACCGTCGATCCGGACCGC
CACATCGAGCGGGTCACCGAGCTGCAAGAACTCTTCCTCACGCGCGTCGGGCTCGACATCGGCAAGGTGT
GGGTCGCGGACGACGGCGCCGCCGTGGCGGTCTGGACCACGCCGGAGAGCGTCGAAGCGGGGGCGGTGTT
CGCCGAGATCGGCCCGCGCATGGCCGAGTTGAGCGGTTCCCGGCTGGCCGCGCAGCAACAGATGGAAGGC
CTCCTGGCGCCGCACCGGCCCAAGGAGCCCGCGTGGTTCCTGGCCACCGTCGGAGTCTCGCCCGACCACC
AGGGCAAGGGTCTGGGCAGCGCCGTCGTGCTCCCCGGAGTGGAGGCGGCCGAGCGCGCCGGGGTGCCCGC
CTTCCTGGAGACCTCCGCGCCCCGCAACCTCCCCTTCTACGAGCGGCTCGGCTTCACCGTCACCGCCGAC
GTCGAGGTGCCCGAAGGACCGCGCACCTGGTGCATGACCCGCAAGCCCGGTGCCTGAACGCGTTAAGTCG
ACAATCAACCTCTGGATTACAAAATTTGTGAAAGATTGACTGGTATTCTTAACTATGTTGCTCCTTTTAC
GCTATGTGGATACGCTGCTTTAATGCCTTTGTATCATGCTATTGCTTCCCGTATGGCTTTCATTTTCTCC
TCCTTGTATAAATCCTGGTTGCTGTCTCTTTATGAGGAGTTGTGGCCCGTTGTCAGGCAACGTGGCGTGG
TGTGCACTGTGTTTGCTGACGCAACCCCCACTGGTTGGGGCATTGCCACCACCTGTCAGCTCCTTTCCGG
GACTTTCGCTTTCCCCCTCCCTATTGCCACGGCGGAACTCATCGCCGCCTGCCTTGCCCGCTGCTGGACA
GGGGCTCGGCTGTTGGGCACTGACAATTCCGTGGTGTTGTCGGGGAAATCATCGTCCTTTCCTTGGCTGC
TCGCCTGTGTTGCCACCTGGATTCTGCGCGGGACGTCCTTCTGCTACGTCCCTTCGGCCCTCAATCCAGC
GGACCTTCCTTCCCGCGGCCTGCTGCCGGCTCTGCGGCCTCTTCCGCGTCTTCGCCTTCGCCCTCAGACG
AGTCGGATCTCCCTTTGGGCCGCCTCCCCGCGTCGACTTTAAGACCAATGACTTACAAGGCAGCTGTAGA
TCTTAGCCACTTTTTAAAAGAAAAGGGGGGACTGGAAGGGCTAATTCACTCCCAACGAAGACAAGATCTG
CTTTTTGCTTGTACTGGGTCTCTCTGGTTAGACCAGATCTGAGCCTGGGAGCTCTCTGGCTAACTAGGGA
ACCCACTGCTTAAGCCTCAATAAAGCTTGCCTTGAGTGCTTCAAGTAGTGTGTGCCCGTCTGTTGTGTGA
CTCTGGTAACTAGAGATCCCTCAGACCCTTTTAGTCAGTGTGGAAAATCTCTAGCAGTACGTATAGTAGT
TCATGTCATCTTATTATTCAGTATTTATAACTTGCAAAGAAATGAATATCAGAGAGTGAGAGGAACTTGT
TTATTGCAGCTTATAATGGTTACAAATAAAGCAATAGCATCACAAATTTCACAAATAAAGCATTTTTTTC
ACTGCATTCTAGTTGTGGTTTGTCCAAACTCATCAATGTATCTTATCATGTCTGGCTCTAGCTATCCCGC
CCCTAACTCCGCCCATCCCGCCCCTAACTCCGCCCAGTTCCGCCCATTCTCCGCCCCATGGCTGACTAAT
TTTTTTTATTTATGCAGAGGCCGAGGCCGCCTCGGCCTCTGAGCTATTCCAGAAGTAGTGAGGAGGCTTT
TTTGGAGGCCTAGGGACGTACCCAATTCGCCCTATAGTGAGTCGTATTACGCGCGCTCACTGGCCGTCGT
TTTACAACGTCGTGACTGGGAAAACCCTGGCGTTACCCAACTTAATCGCCTTGCAGCACATCCCCCTTTC
GCCAGCTGGCGTAATAGCGAAGAGGCCCGCACCGATCGCCCTTCCCAACAGTTGCGCAGCCTGAATGGCG
AATGGG
[124 nt withheld, positions 3367-3490]
C
[91 nt withheld, positions 3492-3582]
A
[49 nt withheld, positions 3584-3632]
CCTTTGACGTTGGAGTCCACGTTCTTT
[37 nt withheld, positions 3660-3696]
ACCCTATCTCGGTCTATTCTTTTGATTTATAAGGGATTTTGCCGATTTCGGCCTATTGGTTAAAAAATGA
GCTGATTTAACAAAAATTTAACGCGAATTTTAACAAAATATTAACGCTTACAATTTAGGTGGCACTTTTC
GGGGAAATGTGCGCGGAACCCCTATTTGTTTATTTTTCTAAATACATTCAAATATGTATCCGCTCATGAG
ACAATAACCCTGATAAATGCTTCAATAATATTGAAAAAGGAAGAGTATGAGTATTCAACATTTCCGTGTC
GCCCTTATTCCCTTTTTTGCGGCATTTTGCCTTCCTGTTTTTGCTCACCCAGAAACGCTGGTGAAAGTAA
AAGATGCTGAAGATCAGTTGGGTGCACGAGTGGGTTACATCGAACTGGATCTCAACAGCGGTAAGATCCT
TGAGAGTTTTCGCCCCGAAGAACGTTTTCCAATGATGAGCACTTTTAAAGTTCTGCTATGTGGCGCGGTA
TTATCCCGTATTGACGCCGGGCAAGAGCAACTCGGTCGCCGCATACACTATTCTCAGAATGACTTGGTTG
AGTACTCACCAGTCACAGAAAAGCATCTTACGGATGGCATGACAGTAAGAGAATTATGCAGTGCTGCCAT
AACCATGAGTGATAACACTGCGGCCAACTTACTTCTGACAACGATCGGAGGACCGAAGGAGCTAACCGCT
TTTTTGCACAACATGGGGGATCATGTAACTCGCCTTGATCGTTGGGAACCGGAGCTGAATGAAGCCATAC
CAAACGACGAGCGTGACACCACGATGCCTGTAGCAATGGCAACAACGTTGCGCAAACTATTAACTGGCGA
ACTACTTACTCTAGCTTCCCGGCAACAATTAATAGACTGGATGGAGGCGGATAAAGTTGCAGGACCACTT
CTGCGCTCGGCCCTTCCGGCTGGCTGGTTTATTGCTGATAAATCTGGAGCCGGTGAGCGTGGGTCTCGCG
GTATCATTGCAGCACTGGGGCCAGATGGTAAGCCCTCCCGTATCGTAGTTATCTACACGACGGGGAGTCA
GGCAACTATGGATGAACGAAATAGACAGATCGCTGAGATAGGTGCCTCACTGATTAAGCATTGGTAACTG
TCAGACCAAGTTTACTCATATATACTTTAGATTGATTTAAAACTTCATTTTTAATTTAAAAGGATCTAGG
TGAAGATCCTTTTTGATAATCTCATGACCAAAATCCCTTAACGTGAGTTTTCGTTCCACTGAGCGTCAGA
CCCCGTAGAAAAGATCAAAGGATCTTCTTGAGATCCTTTTTTTCTGCGCGTAATCTGCTGCTTGCAAACA
AAAAAACCACCGCTACCAGCGGTGGTTTGTTTGCCGGATCAAGAGCTACCAACTCTTTTTCCGAAGGTAA
CTGGCTTCAGCAGAGCGCAGATACCAAATACTGTTCTTCTAGTGTAGCCGTAGTTAGGCCACCACTTCAA
GAACTCTGTAGCACCGCCTACATACCTCGCTCTGCTAATCCTGTTACCAGTGGCTGCTGCCAGTGGCGAT
AAGTCGTGTCTTACCGGGTTGGACTCAAGACGATAGTTACCGGATAAGGCGCAGCGGTCGGGCTGAACGG
GGGGTTCGTGCACACAGCCCAGCTTGGAGCGAACGACCTACACCGAACTGAGATACCTACAGCGTGAGCT
ATGAGAAAGCGCCACGCTTCCCGAAGGGAGAAAGGCGGACAGGTATCCGGTAAGCGGCAGGGTCGGAACA
GGAGAGCGCACGAGGGAGCTTCCAGGGGGAAACGCCTGGTATCTTTATAGTCCTGTCGGGTTTCGCCACC
TCTGACTTGAGCGTCGATTTTTGTGATGCTCGTCAGGGGGGCGGAGCCTATGGAAAAACGCCAGCAACGC
GGCCTTTTTACGGTTCCTGGCCTTTTGCTGGCCTTTTGCTCACATGTTCTTTCCTGCGTTATCCCCTGAT
TCTGTGGATAACCGTATTACCGCCTTTGAGTGAGCTGATACCGCTCGCCGCAGCCGAACGACCGAGCGCA
GCGAGTCAGTGAGCGAGGAAGCGGAAGAGCGCCCAATACGCAAACCGCCTCTCCCCGCGCGTTGGCCGAT
TCATTAATGCAGCTGGCACGACAGGTTTCCCGACTGGAAAGCGGGCAGTGAGCGCAACGCAATTAATGTG
AGTTAGCTCACTCATTAGGCACCCCAGGCTTTACACTTTATGCTTCCGGCTCGTATGTTGTGTGGAATTG
TGAGCGGATAACAATTTCACACAGGAAACAGCTATGACCATGATTACGCCAAGCGCGCAATTAACCCTCA
CTAAAGGGAACAAAAGCTGGAGCTGCAAGCTTAATGTAGTCTTATGCAATACTCTTGTAGTCTTGCAACA
TGGTAACGATGAGTTAGCAACATGCCTTACAAGGAGAGAAAAAGCACCGTGCATGCCGATTGGTGGAAGT
AAGGTGGTACGATCGTGCCTTATTAGGAAGGCAACAGACGGGTCTGACATGGATTGGACGAACCACTGAA
TTGCCGCATTGCAGAGATATTGTATTTAAGTGCCTAGCTCGATACATAAACGGGTCTCTCTGGTTAGACC
AGATCTGAGCCTGGGAGCTCTCTGGCTAACTAGGGAACCCACTGCTTAAGCCTCAATAAAGCTTGCCTTG
AGTGCTTCAAGTAGTGTGTGCCCGTCTGTTGTGTGACTCTGGTAACTAGAGATCCCTCAGACCCTTTTAG
TCAGTGTGGAAAATCTCTAGCAGTGGCGCCCGAACAGGGACTTGAAAGCGAAAGGGAAACCAGAGGAGCT
CTCTCGACGCAGGACTCGGCTTGCTGAAGCGCGCACGGCAAGAGGCGAGGGGCGGCGACTGGTGAGTACG
CCAAAAATTTTGACTAGCGGAGGCTAGAAGGAGAGAGATGGGTGCGAGAGCGTCAGTATTAAGCGGGGGA
GAATTAGATCGCGATGGGAAAAAATTCGGTTAAGGCCAGGGGGAAAGAAAAAATATAAATTAAAACATAT
AGTATGGGCAAGCAGGGAGCTAGAACGATTCGCAGTTAATCCTGGCCTGTTAGAAACATCAGAAGGCTGT
AGACAAATACTGGGACAGCTACAACCATCCCTTCAGACAGGATCAGAAGAACTTAGATCATTATATAATA
CAGTAGCAACCCTCTATTGTGTGCATCAAAGGATAGAGATAAAAGACACCAAGGAAGCTTTAGACAAGAT
AGAGGAAGAGCAAAACAAAAGTAAGACCACCGCACAGCAAGCGGCCGCTGATCTTCAGACCTGGAGGAGG
AGATATGAGGGACAATTGGAGAAGTGAATTATATAAATATAAAGTAGTAAAAATTGAACCATTAGGAGTA
GCACCCACCAAGGCAAAGAGAAGAGTGGTGCAGAGAGAAAAAAGAGCAGTGGGAATAGGAGCTTTGTTCC
TTGGGTTCTTGGGAGCAGCAGGAAGCACTATGGGCGCAGCGTCAATGACGCTGACGGTACAGGCCAGACA
ATTATTGTCTGGTATAGTGCAGCAGCAGAACAATTTGCTGAGGGCTATTGAGGCGCAACAGCATCTGTTG
CAACTCACAGTCTGGGGCATCAAGCAGCTCCAGGCAAGAATCCTGGCTGTGGAAAGATACCTAAAGGATC
AACAGCTCCTGGGGATTTGGGGTTGCTCTGGAAAACTCATTTGCACCACTGCTGTGCCTTGGAATGCTAG
TTGGAGTAATAAATCTCTGGAACAGATTTGGAATCACACGACCTGGATGGAGTGGGACAGAGAAATTAAC
AATTACACAAGCTTAATACACTCCTTAATTGAAGAATCGCAAAACCAGCAAGAAAAGAATGAACAAGAAT
TATTGGAATTAGATAAATGGGCAAGTTTGTGGAATTGGTTTAACATAACAAATTGGCTGTGGTATATAAA
ATTATTCATAATGATAGTAGGAGGCTTGGTAGGTTTAAGAATAGTTTTTGCTGTACTTTCTATAGTGAAT
AGAGTTAGGCAGGGATATTCACCATTATCGTTTCAGACCCACCTCCCAACCCCGAGGGGACCCAGAGAGG
GCCTATTTCCCATGATTCCTTCATATTTGCATATACGATACAAGGCTGTTAGAGAGATAATTAGAATTAA
TTTGACTGTAAACACAAAGATATTAGTACAAAATACGTGACGTAGAAAGTAATAATTTCTTGGGTAGTTT
GCAGTTTTAAAATTATGTTTTAAAATGGACTATCATATGCTTACCGTAACTTGAAAGTATTTCGATTTCT
TGGCTTTATATATCTTGTGGAAAGGACGAAACACCGCTCCATAATCCGGACCACAAGTTTTAGAGCTAGA
AATAGCAAGTTAAAATAAGGCTAGTCCGTTATCAACTTGAAAAAGTGGCACCGAGTCGGTGCTTTTTTAA
GCTTGGCGTAACTAGATCTTGAGACAAATGGCAGTATTCATCCACAATTTTAAAAGAAAAGGGGGGATTG
GGGGGTACAGTGCAGGGGAAAGAATAGTAGACATAATAGCAACAGACATACAAACTAAAGAATTACAAAA
ACAAATTACAAAAATTCAAAATTTTCGGGTTTATTACAGGGACAGCAGAGATCCACTTTGGCGCCGGCTC
GAGGGGG
Features (pLannotate 1.2.2; 29 found; start..end, strand, type, name):
     14..80      +  CDS            small t antigen (fragment): SV40 (simian virus 40) small t antigen
    106..317     +  promoter       EF-1α core promoter: core promoter for human elongation factor EF-1α
    318..1256    +  intron         EF-1α intron A: intron upstream of the start codon of human EF-1α
   1278..1877    +  CDS            PuroR (fragment): puromycin N-acetyltransferase; pac from Streptomyces; confers resistance to puromycin
   1893..2481    +  misc_feature   WPRE: woodchuck hepatitis virus posttranscriptional regulatory element
   2532..2551    +  misc_feature   cPPT/CTS (fragment): central polypurine tract and central termination sequence of HIV-1
   2553..2786    +  LTR            3' LTR (ΔU3): self-inactivating 3' long terminal repeat (LTR) from HIV-1
   2864..2985    +  polyA_signal   SV40 poly(A) signal: SV40 polyadenylation signal
   3025..3160    +  rep_origin     SV40 ori: SV40 origin of replication
   3181..3199    -  promoter       T7 promoter: promoter for bacteriophage T7 RNA polymerase
   3207..3362    +  CDS            lacZα (fragment): LacZα fragment of β-galactosidase; lacZ fragment
   3367..3795    +  rep_origin     f1 ori (sequence partly withheld): f1 bacteriophage origin of replication; arrow indicates direction of (+) strand synthesis
   3848..3952    +  promoter       AmpR promoter: bla
   3953..4813    +  CDS            AmpR: β-lactamase; bla; confers resistance to ampicillin, carbenicillin, and related antibiotics
   4984..5572    +  rep_origin     ori: high-copy-number ColE1/pMB1/pBR322/pUC origin of replication
   5755..5847    +  CDS            lacI (fragment): lac repressor; lacI; The lac repressor binds to the lac operator to inhibit transcription in E. coli. This inhibition can be relieved by adding lactose or isopropyl-β-D-thiogalactopyranoside (IPTG).
   5860..5881    +  protein_bind   CAP binding site: CAP binding activates transcription in the presence of cAMP. E. coli catabolite activator protein
   5896..5926    +  promoter       lac promoter: promoter for the E. coli lac operon
   5934..5950    +  protein_bind   lac operator: The lac repressor binds to the lac operator to inhibit transcription in E. coli. This inhibition can be relieved by adding lactose or isopropyl-β-D-thiogalactopyranoside (IPTG). lac repressor encoded by lacI
   5995..6013    +  promoter       T3 promoter: promoter for bacteriophage T3 RNA polymerase
   6041..6267    +  promoter       RSV promoter: Rous sarcoma virus enhancer/promoter
   6268..6448    +  LTR            5' LTR (truncated): truncated 5' long terminal repeat (LTR) from HIV-1
   6495..6620    +  misc_feature   HIV-1 Ψ: packaging signal of human immunodeficiency virus type 1
   6604..6967    +  CDS            HIV-1 gag (fragment): gag protein from human immunodeficiency virus 1; gag
   7113..7346    +  misc_feature   RRE: The Rev response element (RRE) of HIV-1 allows for Rev-dependent mRNA export from the nucleus to the cytoplasm.
   7723..7749    +  CDS            Rev (fragment): human immunodeficiency virus 1 (HIV-1) Rev protein; rev; enhances nuclear export of unspliced and incompletely spliced viral mRNAs
   7753..7993    +  promoter       U6 promoter: RNA polymerase III promoter for human U6 snRNA
   8023..8098    +  misc_RNA       gRNA scaffold: guide RNA scaffold for the Streptococcus pyogenes CRISPR/Cas9 system
   8154..8271    +  misc_feature   cPPT/CTS: central polypurine tract and central termination sequence of HIV-1
