[The description below was written by a language model from this plasmid's Addgene catalogue record and pLannotate feature annotations shown in this document.]
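Description:
PRKDC gRNA (BRDN0001146589) is a third-generation lentiviral CRISPR guide plasmid built on the lentiGuide-Puro backbone. It expresses a single guide RNA against human PRKDC, the gene encoding the DNA-PK catalytic subunit. The 8.3 kb plasmid is maintained in E. coli through a high-copy ColE1/pUC-type origin with ampicillin selection (AmpR). It also carries an f1 origin, an SV40 origin and poly(A) signal, and residual lac, T7 and T3 cloning-vector elements outside the viral region.

The lentiviral transfer cassette begins with an RSV promoter fused to a truncated HIV-1 5' LTR, which drives Tat-independent transcription of the viral genome. This is followed by the Ψ packaging signal with a partial gag sequence and the Rev response element for nuclear export of the genomic RNA. Downstream, a human U6 RNA polymerase III promoter transcribes the PRKDC-targeting spacer joined to the Streptococcus pyogenes Cas9 guide scaffold. A cPPT/CTS element then precedes an EF-1α core promoter with its intron A, which drives puromycin N-acetyltransferase so that transduced mammalian cells can be selected. A WPRE enhances transcript expression, and the ΔU3 self-inactivating 3' LTR prevents LTR-driven transcription after integration.

The plasmid does not encode Cas9, so it must be paired with a separate Cas9 vector such as lentiCas9-Blast or used in cells that already express Cas9. The guide was designed against two PRKDC reference transcripts and belongs to a human kinome gRNA collection. It is suited to knockout studies of PRKDC in human cells.
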