Addgene plasmid #77861: PRKDC gRNA (BRDN0001146589)
Purpose: 3rd generation lentiviral gRNA plasmid targeting human PRKDC
Depositing lab: John Doench & David Root. Depositing organization: Broad Institute. Publication: Optimized sgRNA design to maximize activity and minimize off-target effects of CRISPR-Cas9. Doench JG, Fusi N, Sullender M, Hegde M, Vaimberg EW, Donovan KF, Smith I, Tothova Z, Wilen C, Orchard R, Virgin HW, Listgarten J, Root DE. Nat Biotechnol. 2016 Jan 18. doi: 10.1038/nbt.3437. PubMed 26780180.
Backbone
  Vector backbone: lentiGuide-Puro
  Backbone manufacturer: Zhang Lab (Addgene plasmid # 52963)
  Vector type: Mammalian Expression, Lentiviral, CRISPR
  Selectable markers: Puromycin
Growth in bacteria
  Bacterial resistance: Ampicillin, 100 μg/mL
  Growth temperature: 37°C
  Growth strain: DH5alpha
  Copy number: High Copy
Gene/Insert
  Gene/Insert name: PRKDC (alt names: PRKDC; NM_001081640.1)
  gRNA/shRNA sequence: CTCCATAATCCGGACCACAA
  Species: H. sapiens (human)
  Entrez Gene: PRKDC (a.k.a. DNA-PKC, DNA-PKcs, DNAPK, DNAPKc, DNPK1, HYRC, HYRC1, IMD26, XRCC7, p350)
  Promoter: hU6
  Cloning method: Unknown
  Sequencing primers: 5′ U6-F; 3′ pS2-R
Terms and licenses: Academic/Nonprofit Terms; Industry Terms: Not Available to Industry
Depositor comments: The gRNA was designed to target the following Genbank reference sequence(s): NM_001081640.1,NM_006904.6. Note that this plasmid does NOT contain Cas9. It should be used in conjunction with lentiCas9-Blast (Addgene #52962) or otherwise with cell lines already expressing Cas9. Browse the full kinome gRNA library at http://www.addgene.org/pooled-library/broadgpp-human-kinome/ or visit http://www.broadinstitute.org/rnai/public/ for detailed protocols and information.
How to cite: PRKDC gRNA (BRDN0001146589) was a gift from John Doench & David Root (Addgene plasmid # 77861 ; http://n2t.net/addgene:77861 ; RRID:Addgene_77861)
