>Addgene plasmid #77861 | PRKDC gRNA (BRDN0001146589) | depositor partial sequence | sequence record 145321 | Target Sequence
CTCCATAATCCGGACCACAA
