>Addgene plasmid #77861 | PRKDC gRNA (BRDN0001146589) | addgene partial sequence | sequence record 188543 | hU6-F
GNCGGTAGAAAGTAATAATTTCTTGGGTAGTTTGCAGNCTTTAAAATTATGTTTTAAAATGGACTATCAT
ATGCTTACCGTAACTTGAAAGTATTTCGATTTCTTGGCTTTATATATCTTGTGGAAAGGACGAAACACCG
CTCCATAATCCGGACCACAAGTTTTAGAGCTAGAAATAGCAAGTTAAAATAAGGCTAGTCCGTTATCAAC
TTGAAAAAGTGGCACCGAGTCGGTGCTTTTTTAAGCTTGGCGTAACTAGATCTTGAGACAAATGGCAGTA
TTCATCCACAATTTTAAAAGAAAAGGGGGGATTGGGGGGTACAGTGCAGGGGAAAGAATAGTAGACATAA
TAGCAACAGACATACAAACTAAAGAATTACAAAAACAAATTACAAAAATTCAAAATTTTCGGGTTTATTA
CAGGGACAGCAGAGATCCACTTTGGCGCCGGCTCGAGGGGGCCCGGGTGCAAAGATGGATAAAGTTTTAA
ACAGAGAGGAATCTTTGCAGCTAATGGACCTTCTAGGTCTTGAAAGGAGTGGGAATTGGCTCCGGTGCCC
GTCAGTGGGC
